>Addgene plasmid #221909 | pAcGFP-N1_CBPdCFID | addgene full sequence | sequence record 437461 | Addgene NGS Result
TAGTTATTAATAGTAATCAATTACGGGGTCATTAGTTCATAGCCCATATATGGAGTTCCGCGTTACATAA
CTTACGGTAAATGGCCCGCCTGGCTGACCGCCCAACGACCCCCGCCCATTGACGTCAATAATGACGTATG
TTCCCATAGTAACGCCAATAGGGACTTTCCATTGACGTCAATGGGTGGAGTATTTACGGTAAACTGCCCA
CTTGGCAGTACATCAAGTGTATCATATGCCAAGTACGCCCCCTATTGACGTCAATGACGGTAAATGGCCC
GCCTGGCATTATGCCCAGTACATGACCTTATGGGACTTTCCTACTTGGCAGTACATCTACGTATTAGTCA
TCGCTATTACCATGGTGATGCGGTTTTGGCAGTACATCAATGGGCGTGGATAGCGGTTTGACTCACGGGG
ATTTCCAAGTCTCCACCCCATTGACGTCAATGGGAGTTTGTTTTGGCACCAAAATCAACGGGACTTTCCA
AAATGTCGTAACAACTCCGCCCCATTGACGCAAATGGGCGGTAGGCGTGTACGGTGGGAGGTCTATATAA
GCAGAGCTGGTTTAGTGAACCGTCAGATCCGCTAGCGCTACCGGACTCAGATCTCGAGCTCAAGCTTCGA
ATTCTGCAGTCGACGGTACCGCGGGCCCGGGATCCAATGGCTGAGAACTTGCTGGACGGACCGCCCAACC
CCAAAAGAGCCAAACTCAGCTCGCCCGGTTTCTCGGCGAATGACAGCACAGATTTTGGATCATTGTTTGA
CTTGGAAAATGATCTTCCTGATGAGCTGATACCCAATGGAGGAGAATTAGGCCTTTTAAACAGTGGGAAC
CTTGTTCCAGATGCTGCTTCCAAACATAAACAACTGTCGGAGCTTCTACGAGGAGGCAGCGGCTCTAGTA
TCAACCCAGGAATAGGAAATGTGAGCGCCAGCAGCCCCGTGCAGCAGGGCCTGGGTGGCCAGGCTCAAGG
GCAGCCGAACAGTGCTAACATGGCCAGCCTCAGTGCCATGGGCAAGAGCCCTCTGAGCCAGGGAGATTCT
TCAGCCCCCAGCCTGCCTAAACAGGCAGCCAGCACCTCTGGGCCCACCCCCGCTGCCTCCCAAGCACTGA
ATCCGCAAGCACAAAAGCAAGTGGGGCTGGCGACTAGCAGCCCTGCCACGTCACAGACTGGACCTGGTAT
CTGCATGAATGCTAACTTTAACCAGACCCACCCAGGCCTCCTCAATAGTAACTCTGGCCATAGCTTAATT
AATCAGGCTTCACAAGGGCAGGCGCAAGTCATGAATGGATCTCTTGGGGCTGCTGGCAGAGGAAGGGGAG
CTGGAATGCCGTACCCTACTCCAGCCATGCAGGGCGCCTCGAGCAGCGTGCTGGCTGAGACCCTAACGCA
GGTTTCCCCGCAAATGACTGGTCACGCGGGACTGAACACCGCACAGGCAGGAGGCATGGCCAAGATGGGA
ATAACTGGGAACACAAGTCCATTTGGACAGCCCTTTAGTCAAGCTGGAGGGCAGCCAATGGGAGCCACTG
GAGTGAACCCCCAGTTAGCCAGCAAACAGAGCATGGTCAACAGTTTGCCCACCTTCCCTACAGATATCAA
GAATACTTCAGTCACCAACGTGCCAAATATGTCTCAGATGCAAACATCAGTGGGAATTGTACCCACACAA
GCAATTGCAACAGGCCCCACTGCAGATCCTGAAAAACGCAAACTGATACAGCAGCAGCTGGTTCTACTGC
TTCATGCTCATAAGTGTCAGAGACGAGAGCAAGCAAACGGAGAGGTTCGGGCCTGCTCGCTCCCGCATTG
TCGAACCATGAAAAACGTTTTGAATCACATGACGCATTGTCAGGCTGGGAAAGCCTGCCAAGTTGCCCAT
TGTGCATCTTCACGACAAATCATCTCTCATTGGAAGAACTGCACACGACATGACTGTCCTGTTTGCCTCC
CTTTGAAAAATGCCAGTGACAAGCGAAACCAACAAACCATCCTGGGGTCTCCAGCTAGTGGAATTCAAAA
CACAATTGGTTCTGTTGGCACAGGGCAACAGAATGCCACTTCTTTAAGTAACCCAAATCCCATAGACCCC
AGCTCCATGCAGCGAGCCTATGCTGCTCTCGGACTCCCCTACATGAACCAGCCCCAGACGCAGCTGCAGC
CTCAGGTTCCTGGCCAGCAACCAGCACAGCCTCAAACCCACCAGCAGATGAGGACTCTCAACCCCCTGGG
AAATAATCCAATGAACATTCCAGCAGGAGGAATAACAACAGATCAGCAGCCCCCAAACTTGATTTCAGAA
TCAGCTCTTCCGACTTCCCTGGGGGCCACAAACCCACTGATGAACGATGGCTCCAACTCTGGTAACATTG
GAACCCTCAGCACTATACCAACAGCAGCTCCTCCTTCTAGCACCGGTGTAAGGAAAGGCTGGCACGAACA
TGTCACTCAGGACCTGCGGAGCCATCTAGTGCATAAACTCGTCCAAGCCATCTTCCCAACACCTGATCCC
GCAGCTCTAAAGGATCGCCGCATGGAAAACCTGGTAGCCTATGCTAAGAAAGTGGAAGGGGACATGTACG
AGTCTGCCAACAGCAGGGATGAATATTATCACTTATTAGCAGAGAAAATCTACAAGATACAAAAAGAACT
AGAAGAAAAACGGAGGTCGCGTTTACATAAACAAGGCATCTTGGGGAACCAGCCAGCCTTACCAGCCCCG
GGGGCTCAGCCCCCTGTGATTCCACAGGCACAACCTGTGAGACCTCCAAATGGACCCCTGTCCCTGCCAG
TGAATCGCATGCAAGTTTCTCAAGGGATGAATTCATTTAACCCCATGTCCTTGGGGAACGTCCAGTTGCC
ACAAGCACCCATGGGACCTCGTGCAGCCTCCCCAATGAACCACTCTGTCCAGATGAACAGCATGGGCTCA
GTGCCAGGGATGGCCATTTCTCCTTCCCGAATGCCTCAGCCTCCGAACATGATGGGTGCACACACCAACA
ACATGATGGCCCAGGCGCCCGCTCAGAGCCAGTTTCTGCCACAGAACCAGTTCCCGTCATCCAGCGGGGC
GATGAGTGTGGGCATGGGGCAGCCGCCAGCCCAAACAGGCGTGTCACAGGGACAGGTGCCTGGTGCTGCT
CTTCCTAACCCTCTCAACATGCTGGGGCCTCAGGCCAGCCAGCTACCTTGCCCTCCAGTGACACAGTCAC
CACTGCACCCAACACCGCCTCCTGCTTCCACGGCTGCTGGCATGCCATCTCTCCAGCACACGACACCACC
TGGGATGACTCCTCCCCAGCCAGCAGCTCCCACTCAGCCATCAACTCCTGTGTCGTCTTCCGGGCAGACT
CCCACCCCGACTCCTGGCTCAGTGCCCAGTGCTACCCAAACCCAGAGCACCCCTACAGTCCAGGCAGCAG
CCCAGGCCCAGGTGACCCCGCAGCCTCAAACCCCAGTTCAGCCCCCGTCTGTGGCTACCCCTCAGTCATC
GCAGCAACAGCCGACGCCTGTGCACGCCCAGCCTCCTGGCACACCGCTTTCCCAGGCAGCAGCCAGCATT
GATAACAGAGTCCCTACCCCCTCCTCGGTGGCCAGCGCAGAAACCAATTCCCAGCAGCCAGGACCTGACG
TACCTGTGCTGGAAATGAAGACGGAGACCCAAGCAGAGGACACTGAGCCCGATCCTGGTGAATCCAAAGG
GGAGCCCAGGTCTGAGATGATGGAGGAGGATTTGCAAGGAGCTTCCCAAGTTAAAGAAGAAACAGACATA
GCAGAGCAGAAATCAGAACCAATGGAAGTGGATGAAAAGAAACCTGAAGTGAAAGTAGAAGTTAAAGAGG
AAGAAGAGAGTAGCAGTAACGGCACAGCCTCTCAGTCAACATCTCCTTCGCAGCCGCGCAAAAAAATCTT
TAAACCAGAGGAGTTACGCCAGGCCCTCATGCCAACCCTAGAAGCACTGTATCGACAGGACCCAGAGTCA
TTACCTTTCCGGCAGCCTGTAGATCCCCAGCTCCTCGGAATTCCAGACTATTTTGACATCGTAAAGAATC
CCATGGACCTCTCCACCATCAAGCGGAAGCTGGACACAGGGCAATACCAAGAGCCCTGGCAGTACGTGGA
CGACGTCTGGCTCATGTTCAACAATGCCTGGCTCTATAATCGCAAGACATCCCGAGTCTATAAGTTTTGC
AGTAAGCTTGCAGAGGTCTTTGAGCAGGAAATTGACCCTGTCATGCAGTCCCTTGGATATTGCTGTGGAC
GCAAGTATGAGTTTTCCCCACAGACTTTGTGCTGCTATGGGAAGCAGCTGTGTACCATTCCTCGCGATGC
TGCCTACTACAGCTATCAGAATAGGTATCATTTCTGTGAGAAGTGTTTCACAGAGATCCAGGGCGAGAAT
GTGACCCTGGGTGACGACCCTTCACAGCCCCAGACGACAATTTCAAAGGATCAGTTTGAAAAGAAGAAAA
ATGATACCTTAGACCCCGAACCTTTCGTTGATTGCAAGGAGTGTGGCCGGAAGATGCATCAGATTTGCGT
TCTGCACTATGACATCATTTGGCCTTCAGGTTTTGTGTGCGACAACTGCTTGAAGAAAACTGGCAGACCT
CGAAAAGAAAACAAATTCAGTGCTAAGAGGCTGCAGACCACAAGACTGGGAAACCACTTGGAAGACCGAG
TGAACAAATTTTTGCGGCGCCAGAATCACCCTGAAGCCGGGGAGGTTTTTGTCCGAGTGGTGGCCAGCTC
AGACAAGACGGTGGAGGTCAAGCCCGGGATGAAGTCACGGTTTGTGGATTCTGGGGAAATGTCTGAATCT
TTCCCATATCGAACCAAAGCTCTGTTTGCTTTTGAGGAAATTGACGGCGTGGATGTCTGCTTTTTTGGAA
TGCACGTCCAAGAATACGGCTCTGATTGCCCCCCTCCAAACACGAGGCGTGTGTACATTTCTTATCTGGA
TAGTATTCATTTCTTCCGGCCACGTTGCCTCCGCACAGCCGTTTACCATGAGATCCTTATTGGATATTTA
GAGTATGTGAAGAAATTAGGGTATGTGACAGGGCACATCTGGGCCTGTCCTCCAAGTGAAGGAGATGATT
ACATCTTCCATTGCCACCCACCTGATCAAAAAATACCCAAGCCAAAACGACTGCAGGAGTGGTACAAAAA
GATGCTGGACAAGGCGTTTGCAGAGCGGATCATCCATGACTACAAGGATATTTTCAAACAAGCAACTGAA
GACAGGCTCACCAGTGCCAAGGAACTGCCCTATTTTGAAGGTGATTTCTGGCCCAATGTGTTAGAAGAGA
GCATTAAGGAACTAGAACAAGAAGAAGAGGAGAGGAAAAAGGAAGAGAGCACTGCAGCCAGTGAAACCAC
TGAGGGCAGTCAGGGCGACAGCAAGAATGCCAAGAAGAAGAACAACAAGAAAACCAACAAGAACAAAAGC
AGCATCAGCCGCGCCAACAAGAAGAAGCCCAGCATGCCCAACGTGTCCAATGACCTGTCCCAGAAGCTGT
ATGCCACCATGGAGAAGCACAAGGAGGTCTTCTTCGTGATCCACCTGCACGCTGGGCCTGTCATCAACAC
CCTGCCCCCCATCGTCGACCCCGACCCCCTGCTCAGCTGTGACCTCATGGATGGGCGCGACGCCTTCCTC
ACCCTCGCCAGAGACAAGCACTGGGAGTTCTCCTCCTTGCGCCGCTCCAAGTGGTCCACGCTCTGCATGC
TGGTGGAGCTGCACACCCAGGGCCAGGACCGCTTTGTCTACACCTGCAACGAGTGCAAGCACCACGTGGA
GACGCGCTGGCACTGCACTGTGTGCGAGGACTACGACCTCTGCATCAACTGCTATAACACGAAGAGCCAT
GCCCATAAGATGGTGAAGTGGGGGCTGGGCCTGGATGACGAGGGCAGCAGCCAGGGCGAGCCACAGTCAA
AGAGCCCCCAGGAGTCACGCCGGCTGAGCATCCAGCGCTGCATCCAGTCGCTGGTGCACGCGTGCCAGTG
CCGCAACGCCAACTGCTCGCTGCCATCCTGCCAGAAGATGAAGCGGGTGGTGCAGCACACCAAGGGCTGC
AAACGCAAGACCAACGGGGGCTGCCCGGTGTGCAAGCAGCTCATCGCCCTCTGCTGCTACCACGCCAAGC
ACTGCCAAGAAAACAAATGCCCCGTGCCCTTCTGCCTCAACATCAAACACAAGCTCCGCCAGCAGCAGAT
CCAGCACCGCCTGCAGCAGGCCCAGCTCATGCGCCGGCGGATGGCCACCATGAACACCCGCAACGTGCCT
CAGCAGAGTCTGCCTTCTCCTACCTCAGCACCGCCCGGGCCGGTCATGGTGAGCAAGGGCGCCGAGCTGT
TCACCGGCATCGTGCCCATCCTGATCGAGCTGAATGGCGATGTGAATGGCCACAAGTTCAGCGTGAGCGG
CGAGGGCGAGGGCGATGCCACCTACGGCAAGCTGACCCTGAAGTTCATCTGCACCACCGGCAAGCTGCCT
GTGCCCTGGCCCACCCTGGTGACCACCCTGAGCTACGGCGTGCAGTGCTTCTCACGCTACCCCGATCACA
TGAAGCAGCACGACTTCTTCAAGAGCGCCATGCCTGAGGGCTACATCCAGGAGCGCACCATCTTCTTCGA
GGATGACGGCAACTACAAGTCGCGCGCCGAGGTGAAGTTCGAGGGCGATACCCTGGTGAATCGCATCGAG
CTGACCGGCACCGATTTCAAGGAGGATGGCAACATCCTGGGCAATAAGATGGAGTACAACTACAACGCCC
ACAATGTGTACATCATGACCGACAAGGCCAAGAATGGCATCAAGGTGAACTTCAAGATCCGCCACAACAT
CGAGGATGGCAGCGTGCAGCTGGCCGACCACTACCAGCAGAATACCCCCATCGGCGATGGCCCTGTGCTG
CTGCCCGATAACCACTACCTGTCCACCCAGAGCGCCCTGTCCAAGGACCCCAACGAGAAGCGCGATCACA
TGATCTACTTCGGCTTCGTGACCGCCGCCGCCATCACCCACGGCATGGATGAGCTGTACAAGTGAGCGGC
CGCGACTCTAGATCATAATCAGCCATACCACATTTGTAGAGGTTTTACTTGCTTTAAAAAACCTCCCACA
CCTCCCCCTGAACCTGAAACATAAAATGAATGCAATTGTTGTTGTTAACTTGTTTATTGCAGCTTATAAT
GGTTACAAATAAAGCAATAGCATCACAAATTTCACAAATAAAGCATTTTTTTCACTGCATTCTAGTTGTG
GTTTGTCCAAACTCATCAATGTATCTTAAGGCGTAAATTGTAAGCGTTAATATTTTGTTAAAATTCGCGT
TAAATTTTTGTTAAATCAGCTCATTTTTTAACCAATAGGCCGAAATCGGCAAAATCCCTTATAAATCAAA
AGAATAGACCGAGATAGGGT
[37 nt withheld, positions 7441-7477]
AAAGAACGTGGACTCCAACGTCAAAGG
[49 nt withheld, positions 7505-7553]
T
[91 nt withheld, positions 7555-7645]
G
[124 nt withheld, positions 7647-7770]
CAGGTGGCACTTTTCGGGGAAATGTGCGCGGAACCCCTATTTGTTTATTTTTCTAAATACATTCAAATAT
GTATCCGCTCATGAGACAATAACCCTGATAAATGCTTCAATAATATTGAAAAAGGAAGAGTCCTGAGGCG
GAAAGAACCAGCTGTGGAATGTGTGTCAGTTAGGGTGTGGAAAGTCCCCAGGCTCCCCAGCAGGCAGAAG
TATGCAAAGCATGCATCTCAATTAGTCAGCAACCAGGTGTGGAAAGTCCCCAGGCTCCCCAGCAGGCAGA
AGTATGCAAAGCATGCATCTCAATTAGTCAGCAACCATAGTCCCGCCCCTAACTCCGCCCATCCCGCCCC
TAACTCCGCCCAGTTCCGCCCATTCTCCGCCCCATGGCTGACTAATTTTTTTTATTTATGCAGAGGCCGA
GGCCGCCTCGGCCTCTGAGCTATTCCAGAAGTAGTGAGGAGGCTTTTTTGGAGGCCTAGGCTTTTGCAAA
GATCGATCAAGAGACAGGATGAGGATCGTTTCGCATGATTGAACAAGATGGATTGCACGCAGGTTCTCCG
GCCGCTTGGGTGGAGAGGCTATTCGGCTATGACTGGGCACAACAGACAATCGGCTGCTCTGATGCCGCCG
TGTTCCGGCTGTCAGCGCAGGGGCGCCCGGTTCTTTTTGTCAAGACCGACCTGTCCGGTGCCCTGAATGA
ACTGCAAGACGAGGCAGCGCGGCTATCGTGGCTGGCCACGACGGGCGTTCCTTGCGCAGCTGTGCTCGAC
GTTGTCACTGAAGCGGGAAGGGACTGGCTGCTATTGGGCGAAGTGCCGGGGCAGGATCTCCTGTCATCTC
ACCTTGCTCCTGCCGAGAAAGTATCCATCATGGCTGATGCAATGCGGCGGCTGCATACGCTTGATCCGGC
TACCTGCCCATTCGACCACCAAGCGAAACATCGCATCGAGCGAGCACGTACTCGGATGGAAGCCGGTCTT
GTCGATCAGGATGATCTGGACGAAGAGCATCAGGGGCTCGCGCCAGCCGAACTGTTCGCCAGGCTCAAGG
CGAGCATGCCCGACGGCGAGGATCTCGTCGTGACCCATGGCGATGCCTGCTTGCCGAATATCATGGTGGA
AAATGGCCGCTTTTCTGGATTCATCGACTGTGGCCGGCTGGGTGTGGCGGACCGCTATCAGGACATAGCG
TTGGCTACCCGTGATATTGCTGAAGAGCTTGGCGGCGAATGGGCTGACCGCTTCCTCGTGCTTTACGGTA
TCGCCGCTCCCGATTCGCAGCGCATCGCCTTCTATCGCCTTCTTGACGAGTTCTTCTGAGCGGGACTCTG
GGGTTCGAAATGACCGACCAAGCGACGCCCAACCTGCCATCACGAGATTTCGATTCCACCGCCGCCTTCT
ATGAAAGGTTGGGCTTCGGAATCGTTTTCCGGGACGCCGGCTGGATGATCCTCCAGCGCGGGGATCTCAT
GCTGGAGTTCTTCGCCCACCCTAGGGGGAGGCTAACTGAAACACGGAAGGAGACAATACCGGAAGGAACC
CGCGCTATGACGGCAATAAAAAGACAGAATAAAACGCACGGTGTTGGGTCGTTTGTTCATAAACGCGGGG
TTCGGTCCCAGGGCTGGCACTCTGTCGATACCCCACCGAGACCCCATTGGGGCCAATACGCCCGCGTTTC
TTCCTTTTCCCCACCCCACCCCCCAAGTTCGGGTGAAGGCCCAGGGCTCGCAGCCAACGTCGGGGCGGCA
GGCCCTGCCATAGCCTCAGGTTACTCATATATACTTTAGATTGATTTAAAACTTCATTTTTAATTTAAAA
GGATCTAGGTGAAGATCCTTTTTGATAATCTCATGACCAAAATCCCTTAACGTGAGTTTTCGTTCCACTG
AGCGTCAGACCCCGTAGAAAAGATCAAAGGATCTTCTTGAGATCCTTTTTTTCTGCGCGTAATCTGCTGC
TTGCAAACAAAAAAACCACCGCTACCAGCGGTGGTTTGTTTGCCGGATCAAGAGCTACCAACTCTTTTTC
CGAAGGTAACTGGCTTCAGCAGAGCGCAGATACCAAATACTGTTCTTCTAGTGTAGCCGTAGTTAGGCCA
CCACTTCAAGAACTCTGTAGCACCGCCTACATACCTCGCTCTGCTAATCCTGTTACCAGTGGCTGCTGCC
AGTGGCGATAAGTCGTGTCTTACCGGGTTGGACTCAAGACGATAGTTACCGGATAAGGCGCAGCGGTCGG
GCTGAACGGGGGGTTCGTGCACACAGCCCAGCTTGGAGCGAACGACCTACACCGAACTGAGATACCTACA
GCGTGAGCTATGAGAAAGCGCCACGCTTCCCGAAGGGAGAAAGGCGGACAGGTATCCGGTAAGCGGCAGG
GTCGGAACAGGAGAGCGCACGAGGGAGCTTCCAGGGGGAAACGCCTGGTATCTTTATAGTCCTGTCGGGT
TTCGCCACCTCTGACTTGAGCGTCGATTTTTGTGATGCTCGTCAGGGGGGCGGAGCCTATGGAAAAACGC
CAGCAACGCGGCCTTTTTACGGTTCCTGGCCTTTTGCTGGCCTTTTGCTCACATGTTCTTTCCTGCGTTA
TCCCCTGATTCTGTGGATAACCGTATTACCGCCATGCAT
Features (pLannotate 1.2.2; 15 found; start..end, strand, type, name):
     61..364     +  enhancer       CMV enhancer: human cytomegalovirus immediate early enhancer
    365..568     +  promoter       CMV promoter: human cytomegalovirus (CMV) immediate early promoter
    609..665     +  misc_feature   MCS: multiple cloning site
    667..6339    +  CDS            CREBBP (fragment): CBP_HUMAN - Also known as CBP. Experimental evidence at protein level: Swiss-Prot protein existence level 1. Acetylates histones, giving a specific tag for transcriptional activation (PubMed:24616510). Also acetylates non- histone proteins, like DDX21, FBL, IRF2, MAFG, NCOA3, POLR1E/PAF53 and FOXO1 (PubMed:10490106, PubMed:11154691, PubMed:12738767, PubMed:12929931, PubMed:9707565, PubMed:24207024, PubMed:28790157, PubMed:30540930). Binds specifically to phosphorylated CREB and enhances its transcriptional activity toward cAMP-responsive genes. Acts as a coactivator of ALX1. Acts as a circadia
   6346..7065    +  CDS            AcGFP1: Aequorea coerulescens GFP mammalian codon-optimized
   7081..7164    +  CDS            large T antigen (fragment): large T antigen from SV40 (simian virus 40)
   7187..7308    +  polyA_signal   SV40 poly(A) signal: SV40 polyadenylation signal
   7342..7770    -  rep_origin     f1 ori (sequence partly withheld): f1 bacteriophage origin of replication; arrow indicates direction of (+) strand synthesis
   7797..7901    +  promoter       AmpR promoter: bla
   7903..8260    +  promoter       SV40 promoter: SV40 enhancer and early promoter
   8295..9089    +  CDS            NeoR/KanR: aminoglycoside phosphotransferase from Tn5; aph(3')-II (or nptII); confers resistance to neomycin, kanamycin, and G418 (Geneticin®)
   9110..9262    +  CDS            ble (fragment): BLE_KLEPN - Experimental evidence at protein level: Swiss-Prot protein existence level 1. Binding protein with a strong affinity to the bleomycin family of antibiotics. Binds to CL990; an antimitotic-antibiotic compound. From Klebsiella pneumoniae.
   9321..9368    +  polyA_signal   HSV TK poly(A) signal: herpes simplex virus thymidine kinase polyadenylation signal (Cole and Stacy, 1985)
   9459..9475    -  polyA_signal   bGH poly(A) signal (fragment): bovine growth hormone polyadenylation signal
   9697..10285   +  rep_origin     ori: high-copy-number ColE1/pMB1/pBR322/pUC origin of replication
