[The description below was written by a language model from this plasmid's Addgene catalogue record and pLannotate feature annotations shown in this document.]
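Description:
pAcGFP-N1_CBPdCFID is a mammalian expression plasmid built on the Clontech pAcGFP-N1 backbone for transient production of a GFP-tagged, truncated form of human CREB-binding protein (CBP, gene CREBBP). It carries a high-copy ColE1/pUC-type origin for propagation in E. coli and an f1 origin. Selection relies on a single NeoR/KanR (aminoglycoside phosphotransferase) gene placed behind tandem promoters. The bacterial bla promoter gives kanamycin resistance in E. coli. The SV40 enhancer/early promoter, together with an HSV TK polyadenylation signal, would allow G418 selection in mammalian cells, although the stated purpose is transient expression.

The expression cassette is driven by the human cytomegalovirus immediate early enhancer and promoter. Downstream of the residual multiple cloning site sits an insert of about 5.7 kb, introduced by Gibson cloning. It encodes CBP lacking the CBP-FUS interaction domain (CFID, residues 1892–2441), so the remaining coding region ends at the deletion boundary. It is followed directly by mammalian codon-optimized AcGFP1 from Aequorea coerulescens, giving a C-terminal fluorescent fusion, and the transcript is terminated by an SV40 poly(A) signal. The short large T antigen, ble and bGH poly(A) fragments in the automated annotation are small partial matches, most likely vestigial backbone sequence rather than functional elements.

CBP is a histone and non-histone protein acetyltransferase and transcriptional coactivator. This construct allows the localisation and behaviour of the CFID-deleted protein to be followed by fluorescence in transfected cells. The associated publication concerns how CBP intrinsically disordered regions regulate acetylation and gene expression, which is consistent with use as a deletion mutant for assessing this C-terminal region's contribution.
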