Addgene plasmid #221909: pAcGFP-N1_CBPdCFID
Purpose: Transient expression of GFP-tagged CBPdeltaCFID in mammalian cells
Depositing lab: Daniel Bose. Depositing organization: University of Sheffield. Publication: CBP-IDRs regulate acetylation and gene expression. Gelder KL, Carruthers NA, Gilbert G, Harrison LJ, Evans BV, Evans TI, Ball SS, Dunning M, Craggs TD, Twelvetrees AE, Bose DA. Cell Rep. 2026 Mar 12;45(3):117109. doi: 10.1016/j.celrep.2026.117109. PubMed 41824454.
Backbone
  Vector backbone: pAcGFP-N1
  Backbone manufacturer: Clontech
  Backbone size w/o insert (bp): 4726
  Vector type: Mammalian Expression
Growth in bacteria
  Bacterial resistance: Kanamycin, 50 μg/mL
  Growth temperature: 37°C
  Growth strain: DH5alpha
  Copy number: High Copy
Gene/Insert
  Gene/Insert name: CBPdeltaCFID (alt name: CREB binding protein)
  Species: H. sapiens (human)
  Insert size (bp): 5674
  Mutation: deletion of the CBP-FUS interaction domain (CFID)(aa 1892-2441)
  Entrez Gene: CREBBP (a.k.a. CBP, KAT3A, MKHK1, RSTS, RSTS1)
  Tag / fusion protein: GFP (C terminal on insert)
  Cloning method: Gibson Cloning
Terms and licenses: Academic/Nonprofit Terms; Industry Terms: Not Available to Industry
How to cite: pAcGFP-N1_CBPdCFID was a gift from Daniel Bose (Addgene plasmid # 221909 ; http://n2t.net/addgene:221909 ; RRID:Addgene_221909)
